>Addgene plasmid #132625 | pAcGP67B MBP-tagged human Norrin ( 31–133) | addgene full sequence | sequence record 259528 | Addgene NGS Result
ATGGCAAAAATCGAAGAAGGTAAACTGGTAATCTGGATTAACGGCGATAAAGGCTATAACGGTCTCGCTG
AAGTCGGTAAGAAATTCGAGAAAGATACCGGAATTAAAGTCACCGTTGAGCATCCGGATAAACTGGAAGA
GAAATTCCCACAGGTTGCGGCAACTGGCGATGGCCCTGACATTATCTTCTGGGCACACGACCGCTTTGGT
GGCTACGCTCAATCTGGCCTGTTGGCTGAAATCACCCCGGACAAAGCGTTCCAGGACAAGCTGTATCCGT
TTACCTGGGATGCCGTACGTTACAACGGCAAGCTGATTGCTTACCCGATCGCTGTTGAAGCGTTATCGCT
GATTTATAACAAAGATCTGCTGCCGAACCCGCCAAAAACCTGGGAAGAGATCCCGGCGCTGGATAAAGAA
CTGAAAGCGAAAGGTAAGAGCGCGCTGATGTTCAACCTGCAAGAACCGTACTTCACCTGGCCGCTGATTG
CTGCTGACGGGGGTTATGCGTTCAAGTATGAAAACGGCAAGTACGACATTAAAGACGTGGGCGTGGATAA
CGCTGGCGCGAAAGCGGGTCTGACCTTCCTGGTTGACCTGATTAAAAACAAACACATGAATGCAGACACC
GATTACTCCATCGCAGAAGCTGCCTTTAATAAAGGCGAAACAGCGATGACCATCAACGGCCCGTGGGCAT
GGTCCAACATCGACACCAGCAAAGTGAATTATGGTGTAACGGTACTGCCGACCTTCAAGGGTCAACCATC
CAAACCGTTCGTTGGCGTGCTGAGCGCAGGTATTAACGCCGCCAGTCCGAACAAAGAGCTGGCGAAAGAG
TTCCTCGAAAACTATCTGCTGACTGATGAAGGTCTGGAAGCGGTTAATAAAGACAAACCGCTGGGTGCCG
TAGCGCTGAAGTCTTACGAGGAAGAGTTGGCGAAAGATCCACGTATTGCCGCCACTATGGAAAACGCCCA
GAAAGGTGAAATCATGCCGAACATCCCGCAGATGTCCGCTTTCTGGTATGCCGTGCGTACTGCGGTGATC
AACGCCGCCAGCGGTCGTCAGACTGTCGATGAAGCCCTGAAAGACGCGCAGACTAACGCGGCGGCCATAA
TGGACTCGGACCCTCGACGCTGCATGAGGCACCACTATGTGGATTCTATCAGTCACCCATTGTACAAGTG
TAGCTCAAAGATGGTGCTCCTGGCCAGGTGCGAGGGGCACTGCAGCCAGGCGTCACGCTCCGAGCCTTTG
GTGTCGTTCAGCACTGTCCTCAAGCAACCCTTCCGTTCCTCCTGTCACTGCTGCCGGCCCCAGACTTCCA
AGCTGAAGGCACTGCGGCTGCGATGCTCAGGGGGCATGCGACTCACTGCCACCTACCGGTACATCCTCTC
CTGTCACTGCGAGGAATGCAATTCCTGAGCGGCCGCTGCAGATCTGATCCTTTCCTGGGACCCGGCAAGA
ACCAAAAACTCACTCTCTTCAAGGAAATCCGTAATGTTAAACCCGACACGATGAAGCTTGTCGTTGGATG
GAAAGGAAAAGAGTTCTACAGGGAAACTTGGACCCGCTTCATGGAAGACAGCTTCCCCATTGTTAACGAC
CAAGAAGTGATGGATGTTTTCCTTGTTGTCAACATGCGTCCCACTAGACCCAACCGTTGTTACAAATTCC
TGGCCCAACACGCTCTGCGTTGCGACCCCGACTATGTACCTCATGACGTGATTAGGATCGTCGAGCCTTC
ATGGGTGGGCAGCAACAACGAGTACCGCATCAGCCTGGCTAAGAAGGGCGGCGGCTGCCCAATAATGAAC
CTTCACTCTGAGTACACCAACTCGTTCGAACAGTTCATCGATCGTGTCATCTGGGAGAACTTCTACAAGC
CCATCGTTTACATCGGTACCGACTCTGCTGAAGAGGAGGAAATTCTCCTTGAAGTTTCCCTGGTGTTCAA
AGTAAAGGAGTTTGCACCAGACGCACCTCTGTTCACTGGTCCGGCGTATTAAAACACGATACATTGTTAT
TAGTACATTTATTAAGCGCTAGATTCTGTGCGTTGTTGATTTACAGACAATTGTTGTACGTATTTTAATA
ATTCATTAAATTTATAATCTTTAGGGTGGTATGTTAGAGCGAAAATCAAATGATTTTCAGCGTCTTTATA
TCTGAATTTAAATATTAAATCCTCAATAGATTTGTAAAATAGGTTTCGATTAGTTTCAAACAAGGGTTGT
TTTTCCGAACCGATGGCTGGACTATCTAATGGATTTTCGCTCAACGCCACAAAACTTGCCAAATCTTGTA
GCAGCAATCTAGCTTTGTCGATATTCGTTTGTGTTTTGTTTTGTAATAAAGGTTCGACGTCGTTCAAAAT
ATTATGCGCTTTTGTATTTCTTTCATCACTGTCGTTAGTGTACAATTGACTCGACGTAAACACGTTAAAT
AAAGCTTGGACATATTTAACATCGGGCGTGTTAGCTTTATTAGGCCGATTATCGTCGTCGTCCCAACCCT
CGTCGTTAGAAGTTGCTTCCGAAGACGATTTTGCCATAGCCACACGACGCCTATTAATTGTGTCGGCTAA
CACGTCCGCGATCAAATTTGTAGTTGAGCTTTTTGGAATTATTTCTGATTGCGGGCGTTTTTGGGCGGGT
TTCAATCTAACTGTGCCCGATTTTAATTCAGACAACACGTTAGAAAGCGATGGTGCAGGCGGTGGTAACA
TTTCAGACGGCAAATCTACTAATGGCGGCGGTGGTGGAGCTGATGATAAATCTACCATCGGTGGAGGCGC
AGGCGGGGCTGGCGGCGGAGGCGGAGGCGGAGGTGGTGGCGGTGATGCAGACGGCGGTTTAGGCTCAAAT
GTCTCTTTAGGCAACACAGTCGGCACCTCAACTATTGTACTGGTTTCGGGCGCCGTTTTTGGTTTGACCG
GTCTGAGACGAGTGCGATTTTTTTCGTTTCTAATAGCTTCCAACAATTGTTGTCTGTCGTCTAAAGGTGC
AGCGGGTTGAGGTTCCGTCGGCATTGGTGGAGCGGGCGGCAATTCAGACATCGATGGTGGTGGTGGTGGT
GGAGGCGCTGGAATGTTAGGCACGGGAGAAGGTGGTGGCGGCGGTGCCGCCGGTATAATTTGTTCTGGTT
TAGTTTGTTCGCGCACGATTGTGGGCACCGGCGCAGGCGCCGCTGGCTGCACAACGGAAGGTCGTCTGCT
TCGAGGCAGCGCTTGGGGTGGTGGCAATTCAATATTATAATTGGAATACAAATCGTAAAAATCTGCTATA
AGCATTGTAATTTCGCTATCGTTTACCGTGCCGATATTTAACAACCGCTCAATGTAAGCAATTGTATTGT
AAAGAGATTGTCTCAAGCTCGCACGCCGATAACAAGCCTTTTCATTTTTACTACAGCATTGTAGTGGCGA
GACACTTCGCTGTCGTCGACGTACATGTATGCTTTGTTGTCAAAAACGTCGTTGGCAAGCTTTAAAATAT
TTAAAAGAACATCTCTGTTCAGCACCACTGTGTTGTCGTAAATGTTGTTTTTGATAATTTGCGCTTCCGC
AGTATCGACACGTTCAAAAAATTGATGCGCATCAATTTTGTTGTTCCTATTATTGAATAAATAAGATTGT
ACAGATTCATATCTACGATTCGTCATGGCCACCACAAATGCTACGCTGCAAACGCTGGTACAATTTTACG
AAAACTGCAAAAACGTCAAAACTCGGTATAAAATAATCAACGGGCGCTTTGGCAAAATATCTATTTTATC
GCACAAGCCCACTAGCAAATTGTATTTGCAGAAAACAATTTCGGCGCACAATTTTAACGCTGACGAAATA
AAAGTTCACCAGTTAATGAGCGACCACCCAAATTTTATAAAAATCTATTTTAATCACGGTTCCATCAACA
ACCAAGTGATCGTGATGGACTACATTGACTGTCCCGATTTATTTGAAACACTACAAATTAAAGGCGAGCT
TTCGTACCAACTTGTTAGCAATATTATTAGACAGCTGTGTGAAGCGCTCAACGATTTGCACAAGCACAAT
TTCATACACAACGACATAAAACTCGAAAATGTCTTATATTTCGAAGCACTTGATCGCGTGTATGTTTGCG
ATTACGGATTGTGCAAACACGAAAACTCACTTAGCGTGCACGACGGCACGTTGGAGTATTTTAGTCCGGA
AAAAATTCGACACCACAACTATGCACGTTCGTTTGACTGGTACGCCGTCGGCGTGTTAACATACAAGTTG
CTAACCGGCGGCCAATTCGTAATCATGGTCATAGCTGTTTCCTGTGTGAAATTGTTATCCGCTCACAATT
CCACACAACATACGAGCCGGAAGCATAAAGTGTAAAGCCTGGGGTGCCTAATGAGTGAGCTAACTCACAT
TAATTGCGTTGCGCTCACTGCCCGCTTTCCAGTCGGGAAACCTGTCGTGCCAGCTGCATTAATGAATCGG
CCAACGCGCGGGGAGAGGCGGTTTGCGTATTGGGCGCTCTTCCGCTTCCTCGCTCACTGACTCGCTGCGC
TCGGTCGTTCGGCTGCGGCGAGCGGTATCAGCTCACTCAAAGGCGGTAATACGGTTATCCACAGAATCAG
GGGATAACGCAGGAAAGAACATGTGAGCAAAAGGCCAGCAAAAGGCCAGGAACCGTAAAAAGGCCGCGTT
GCTGGCGTTTTTCCATAGGCTCCGCCCCCCTGACGAGCATCACAAAAATCGACGCTCAAGTCAGAGGTGG
CGAAACCCGACAGGACTATAAAGATACCAGGCGTTTCCCCCTGGAAGCTCCCTCGTGCGCTCTCCTGTTC
CGACCCTGCCGCTTACCGGATACCTGTCCGCCTTTCTCCCTTCGGGAAGCGTGGCGCTTTCTCATAGCTC
ACGCTGTAGGTATCTCAGTTCGGTGTAGGTCGTTCGCTCCAAGCTGGGCTGTGTGCACGAACCCCCCGTT
CAGCCCGACCGCTGCGCCTTATCCGGTAACTATCGTCTTGAGTCCAACCCGGTAAGACACGACTTATCGC
CACTGGCAGCAGCCACTGGTAACAGGATTAGCAGAGCGAGGTATGTAGGCGGTGCTACAGAGTTCTTGAA
GTGGTGGCCTAACTACGGCTACACTAGAAGAACAGTATTTGGTATCTGCGCTCTGCTGAAGCCAGTTACC
TTCGGAAAAAGAGTTGGTAGCTCTTGATCCGGCAAACAAACCACCGCTGGTAGCGGTGGTTTTTTTGTTT
GCAAGCAGCAGATTACGCGCAGAAAAAAAGGATCTCAAGAAGATCCTTTGATCTTTTCTACGGGGTCTGA
CGCTCAGTGGAACGAAAACTCACGTTAAGGGATTTTGGTCATGAGATTATCAAAAAGGATCTTCACCTAG
ATCCTTTTAAATTAAAAATGAAGTTTTAAATCAATCTAAAGTATATATGAGTAAACTTGGTCTGACAGTT
ACCAATGCTTAATCAGTGAGGCACCTATCTCAGCGATCTGTCTATTTCGTTCATCCATAGTTGCCTGACT
CCCCGTCGTGTAGATAACTACGATACGGGAGGGCTTACCATCTGGCCCCAGTGCTGCAATGATACCGCGA
GACCCACGCTCACCGGCTCCAGATTTATCAGCAATAAACCAGCCAGCCGGAAGGGCCGAGCGCAGAAGTG
GTCCTGCAACTTTATCCGCCTCCATCCAGTCTATTAATTGTTGCCGGGAAGCTAGAGTAAGTAGTTCGCC
AGTTAATAGTTTGCGCAACGTTGTTGCCATTGCTACAGGCATCGTGGTGTCACGCTCGTCGTTTGGTATG
GCTTCATTCAGCTCCGGTTCCCAACGATCAAGGCGAGTTACATGATCCCCCATGTTGTGCAAAAAAGCGG
TTAGCTCCTTCGGTCCTCCGATCGTTGTCAGAAGTAAGTTGGCCGCAGTGTTATCACTCATGGTTATGGC
AGCACTGCATAATTCTCTTACTGTCATGCCATCCGTAAGATGCTTTTCTGTGACTGGTGAGTACTCAACC
AAGTCATTCTGAGAATAGTGTATGCGGCGACCGAGTTGCTCTTGCCCGGCGTCAATACGGGATAATACCG
CGCCACATAGCAGAACTTTAAAAGTGCTCATCATTGGAAAACGTTCTTCGGGGCGAAAACTCTCAAGGAT
CTTACCGCTGTTGAGATCCAGTTCGATGTAACCCACTCGTGCACCCAACTGATCTTCAGCATCTTTTACT
TTCACCAGCGTTTCTGGGTGAGCAAAAACAGGAAGGCAAAATGCCGCAAAAAAGGGAATAAGGGCGACAC
GGAAATGTTGAATACTCATACTCTTCCTTTTTCAATATTATTGAAGCATTTATCAGGGTTATTGTCTCAT
GAGCGGATACATATTTGAATGTATTTAGAAAAATAAACAAATAGGGGTTCCGCGCACATTTCCCCGAAAA
GTGCCACCTGACGTCTAAGAAACCATTATTATCATGACATTAACCTATAAAAATAGGCGTATCACGAGGC
CCTTTCGTCTCGCGCGTTTCGGTGATGACGGTGAAAACCTCTGACACATGCAGCTCCCGGAGACGGTCAC
AGCTTGTCTGTAAGCGGATGCCGGGAGCAGACAAGCCCGTCAGGGCGCGTCAGCGGGTGTTGGCGGGTGT
CGGGGCTGGCTTAACTATGCGGCATCAGAGCAGATTGTACTGAGAGTGCACCATATGCGGTGTGAAATAC
CGCACAGATGCGTAAGGAGAAAATACCGCATCAGGCGCCATTCGCCATTCAGGCTGCGCAACTGTTGGGA
AGGGCGATCGGTGCGGGCCTCTTCGCTATTACGCCAGCTGGCGAAAGGGGGATGTGCTGCAAGGCGATTA
AGTTGGGTAACGCCAGGGTTTTCCCAGTCACGACGTTGTAAAACGACGGCCAGTGCCAAGCTTGGCTCGT
AAAGCGAGTTGAAGGATCATATTTAGTTGCGTTTATGAGATAAGATTGAAAGCACGTGTAAAATGTTTCC
CGCGCGTTGGCACAACTATTTACAATGCGGCCAAGTTATAAAAGATTCTAATCTGATATGTTTTAAAACA
CCTTTGCGGCCCGAGTTGTTTGCGTACGTGACTAGCGAAGAAGATATGTGGACCGCAGAACAGATAGTAA
AACAAAACCCTAGTATTGGAGCAATAATCGATTTAACCAACACGTCTAAATATTATGATGGTGTGCATTT
TTTGCGGGCGGGCCTGTTATACAAAAAAATTCAAGTACCTGGCCAGACTTTGCCGCCTGAAAGCATAGTT
CAAGAATTTATTGACACGGTAAAAGAATTTACAGAAAAGTGTCCCGGCATGTTGGTGGGCGTGCACTGCA
CACACGGTATTAATCGCACCGGTTACATGGTGTGCAGATATTTAATGCACACCCTGGGTATTGCGCCGCA
GGAAGCCATAGATAGATTCGAAAAAGCCAGAGGTCACAAAATTGAAAGACAAAATTACGTTCAAGATTTA
TTAATTTAATTAATATTATTTGCATTCTTTAACAAATACTTTATCCTATTTTCAAATTGTTGCGCTTCTT
CCAGCGAACCAAAACTATGCTTCGCTTGCTCCGTTTAGCTTGTAGCCGATCAGTGGCGTTGTTCCAATCG
ACGGTAGGATTAGGCCGGATATTCTCCACCACAATGTTGGCAACGTTGATGTTACGTTTATGCTTTTGGT
TTTCCACGTACGTCTTTTGGCCGGTAATAGCCGTAAACGTAGTGCCGTCGCGCGTCACGCACAACACCGG
ATGTTTGCGCTTGTCCGCGGGGTATTGAACCGCGCGATCCGACAAATCCACCACTTTGGCAACTAAATCG
GTGACCTGCGCGTCTTTTTTCTGCATTATTTCGTCTTTCTTTTGCATGGTTTCCTGGAAGCCGGTGTACA
TGCGGTTTAGATCAGTCATGACGCGCGTGACCTGCAAATCTTTGGCCTCGATCTGCTTGTCCTTGATGGC
AACGATGCGTTCAATAAACTCTTGTTTTTTAACAAGTTCCTCGGTTTTTTGCGCCACCACCGCTTGCAGC
GCGTTTGTGTGCTCGGTGAATGTCGCAATCAGCTTAGTCACCAACTGTTTGCTCTCCTCCTCCCGTTGTT
TGATCGCGGGATCGTACTTGCCGGTGCAGAGCACTTGAGGAATTACTTCTTCTAAAAGCCATTCTTGTAA
TTCTATGGCGTAAGGCAATTTGGACTTCATAATCAGCTGAATCACGCCGGATTTAGTAATGAGCACTGTA
TGCGGCTGCAAATACAGCGGGTCGCCCCTTTTCACGACGCTGTTAGAGGTAGGGCCCCCATTTTGGATGG
TCTGCTCAAATAACGATTTGTATTTATTGTCTACATGAACACGTATAGCTTTATCACAAACTGTATATTT
TAAACTGTTAGCGACGTCCTTGGCCACGAACCGGACCTGTTGGTCGCGCTCTAGCACGTACCGCAGGTTG
AACGTATCTTCTCCAAATTTAAATTCTCCAATTTTAACGCGAGCCATTTTGATACACGTGTGTCGATTTT
GCAACAACTATTGTTTTTTAACGCAAACTAAACTTATTGTGGTAAGCAATAATTAAATATGGGGGAACAT
GCGCCGCTACAACACTCGTCGTTATGAACGCAGACGGCGCCGGTCTCGGCGCAAGCGGCTAAAACGTGTT
GCGCGTTCAACGCGGCAAACATCGCAAAAGCCAATAGTACAGTTTTGATTTGCATATTAACGGCGATTTT
TTAAATTATCTTATTTAATAAATAGTTATGACGCCTACAACTCCCCGCCCGCGTTGACTCGCTGCACCTC
GAGCAGTTCGTTGACGCCTTCCTCCGTGTGGCCGAACACGTCGAGCGGGTGGTCGATGACCAGCGGCGTG
CCGCACGCGACGCACAAGTATCTGTACACCGAATGATCGTCGGGCGAAGGCACGTCGGCCTCCAAGTGGC
AATATTGGCAAATTCGAAAATATATACAGTTGGGTTGTTTGCGCATATCTATCGTGGCGTTGGGCATGTA
CGTCCGAACGTTGATTTGCATGCAAGCCGAAATTAAATCATTGCGATTAGTGCGATTAAAACGTTGTACA
TCCTCGCTTTTAATCATGCCGTCGATTAAATCGCGCAATCGAGTCAAGTGATCAAAGTGTGGAATAATGT
TTTCTTTGTATTCCCGAGTCAAGCGCAGCGCGTATTTTAACAAACTAGCCATCTTGTAAGTTAGTTTCAT
TTAATGCAACTTTATCCAATAATATATTATGTATCGCACGTCAAGAATTAACAATGCGCCCGTTGTCGCA
TCTCAACACGACTATGATAGAGATCAAATAAAGCGCGAATTAAATAGCTTGCGACGCAACGTGCACGATC
TGTGCACGCGTTCCGGCACGAGCTTTGATTGTAATAAGTTTTTACGAAGCGATGACATGACCCCCGTAGT
GACAACGATCACGCCCAAAAGAACTGCCGACTACAAAATTACCGAGTATGTCGGTGACGTTAAAACTATT
AAGCCATCCAATCGACCGTTAGTCGAATCAGGACCGCTGGTGCGAGAAGCCGCGAAGTATGGCGAATGCA
TCGTATAACGTGTGGAGTCCGCTCATTAGAGCGTCATGTTTAGACAAGAAAGCTACATATTTAATTGATC
CCGATGATTTTATTGATAAATTGACCCTAACTCCATACACGGTATTCTACAATGGCGGGGTTTTGGTCAA
AATTTCCGGACTGCGATTGTACATGCTGTTAACGGCTCCGCCCACTATTAATGAAATTAAAAATTCCAAT
TTTAAAAAACGCAGCAAGAGAAACATTTGTATGAAAGAATGCGTAGAAGGAAAGAAAAATGTCGTCGACA
TGCTGAACAACAAGATTAATATGCCTCCGTGTATAAAAAAAATATTGAACGATTTGAAAGAAAACAATGT
ACCGCGCGGCGGTATGTACAGGAAGAGGTTTATACTAAACTGTTACATTGCAAACGTGGTTTCGTGTGCC
AAGTGTGAAAACCGATGTTTAATCAAGGCTCTGACGCATTTCTACAACCACGACTCCAAGTGTGTGGGTG
AAGTCATGCATCTTTTAATCAAATCCCAAGATGTGTATAAACCACCAAACTGCCAAAAAATGAAAACTGT
CGACAAGCTCTGTCCGTTTGCTGGCAACTGCAAGGGTCTCAATCCTATTTGTAATTATTGAATAATAAAA
CAATTATAAATGTCAAATTTGTTTTTTATTAACGATACAAACCAAACGCAACAAGAACATTTGTAGTATT
ATCTATAATTGAAAACGCGTAGTTATAATCGCTGAGGTAATATTTAAAATCATTTTCAAATGATTCACAG
TTAATTTGCGACAATATAATTTTATTTTCACATAAACTAGACGCCTTGTCGTCTTCTTCTTCGTATTCCT
TCTCTTTTTCATTTTTCTCCTCATAAAAATTAACATAGTTATTATCGTATCCATATATGTATCTATCGTA
TAGAGTAAATTTTTTGTTGTCATAAATATATATGTCTTTTTTAATGGGGTGTATAGTACCGCTGCGCATA
GTTTTTCTGTAATTTACAACAGTGCTATTTTCTGGTAGTTCTTCGGAGTGTGTTGCTTTAATTATTAAAT
TTATATAATCAATGAATTTGGGATCGTCGGTTTTGTACAATATGTTGCCGGCATAGTACGCAGCTTCTTC
TAGTTCAATTACACCATTTTTTAGCAGCACCGGATTAACATAACTTTCCAAAATGTTGTACGAACCGTTA
AACAAAAACAGTTCACCTCCCTTTTCTATACTATTGTCTGCGAGCAGTTGTTTGTTGTTAAAAATAACAG
CCATTGTAATGAGACGCACAAACTAATATCACAAACTGGAAATGTCTATCAATATATAGTTGCTGATATC
ATGGAGATAATTAAAATGATAACCATCTCGCAAATAAATAAGTATTTTACTGTTTTCGTAACAGTTTTGT
AATAAAAAAACCTATAAATATTCCGGATTATTCATACCGTCCCACCATCGGGCGCGGATCTATGCTACTA
GTAAATCAGTCACACCAAGGCTTCAATAAGGAACACACAAGCAAGATGGTAAGCGCTATTGTTTTATATG
TGCTTTTGGCGGCGGCGGCGCATTCTGCCTTTGCGGCGGATCTTGGATCCCACCATCACCATCACCATCA
CCAT
Features (pLannotate 1.2.2; 28 found; start..end, strand, type, name):
      7..1104    +  CDS            MBP: maltose binding protein from E. coli; malE (mutated); This version of the gene does not encode a signal sequence, so MBP will remain in the cytosol.
   1093..1425    +  CDS            NDP (fragment): NDP_HUMAN - Also known as EVR2. Experimental evidence at protein level: Swiss-Prot protein existence level 1. Activates the canonical Wnt signaling pathway through FZD4 and LRP5 coreceptor. Plays a central role in retinal vascularization by acting as a ligand for FZD4 that signals via stabilizing beta-catenin (CTNNB1) and activating LEF/TCF-mediated transcriptional programs. Acts in concert with TSPAN12 to activate FZD4 independently of the Wnt- dependent activation of FZD4, suggesting the existence of a Wnt- independent signaling that also promote accumulation the beta-catenin (CTNNB1). May b
   1446..2009    +  CDS            PH (fragment): PYHD_NPVAC - Also known as P29, POLH. Experimental evidence at protein level: Swiss-Prot protein existence level 1. Major component of the virus occlusion bodies which are large proteinaceous structures termed polyhedra. These structures serve as the protective package for the virus particles outside the infected host and allow natural transmission of virus between insect hosts, assisting persistence in the environment. Forms the paracrystalline lattice of polyhedra and interacts with enveloped virions as well as other accessory molecules and structures to form a mature viral occlusion body. F
   2013..2385    +  3'UTR          polyhedrin 3' UTR: 3' UTR from the Autographa californica nucleopolyhedrovirus polyhedrin gene (Suzuki et al., 2006)
   3065..3082    -  CDS            9xHis (fragment): 9xHis affinity tag
   3379..3666    -  CDS            P61 (fragment): P78_NPVAC - Experimental evidence at protein level: Swiss-Prot protein existence level 1. Plays a role in the transport of the nucleocapsids from the cytoplasm toward the host nucleus together with the host actin- polymerizing Arp2/3 complex. From Autographa californica nuclear polyhedrosis virus (AcMNPV).
   3665..4285    +  CDS            PK1 (fragment): PK1_NPVAC - Also known as PK-1. Experimental evidence at transcript level: Swiss-Prot protein existence level 2. Serine/threonine protein kinase that plays a role in viral propagation by phosphorylating various viral and cellular substrates including the viral p6.9 protein or host histone H1. Participates in nucleocapsid assembly and polyhedra formation. From Autographa californica nuclear polyhedrosis virus (AcMNPV).
   4320..4342    -  protein_bind   lac operator (fragment): The lac repressor binds to the lac operator to inhibit transcription in E. coli. This inhibition can be relieved by adding lactose or isopropyl-β-D-thiogalactopyranoside (IPTG). lac repressor encoded by lacI
   4346..4376    -  promoter       lac promoter: promoter for the E. coli lac operon
   4391..4412    -  protein_bind   CAP binding site: CAP binding activates transcription in the presence of cAMP. E. coli catabolite activator protein
   4425..4517    -  CDS            lacI (fragment): lac repressor; lacI; The lac repressor binds to the lac operator to inhibit transcription in E. coli. This inhibition can be relieved by adding lactose or isopropyl-β-D-thiogalactopyranoside (IPTG).
   4700..5288    -  rep_origin     ori: high-copy-number ColE1/pMB1/pBR322/pUC origin of replication
   5459..6319    -  CDS            AmpR: β-lactamase; bla; confers resistance to ampicillin, carbenicillin, and related antibiotics
   6320..6424    -  promoter       AmpR promoter: bla
   6519..6554    +  CDS            rop (fragment): Rop protein, which maintains plasmids at low copy number; rop
   6656..6755    +  misc_feature   bom (fragment): basis of mobility region from pBR322
   6761..6915    -  CDS            lacZα (fragment): LacZα fragment of β-galactosidase; lacZ fragment
   6993..7496    +  CDS            PTP: PTP_NPVAC - Experimental evidence at protein level: Swiss-Prot protein existence level 1. Plays a role in the regulation and processing of late viral mRNAs by displaying RNA 5'-triphosphatase and diphosphatase activities. From Autographa californica nuclear polyhedrosis virus (AcMNPV).
   7534..8517    -  CDS            Y002_NPVAC: Protein predicted: Swiss-Prot protein existence level 4. From Autographa californica nuclear polyhedrosis virus (AcMNPV).
   8577..8735    -  CDS            CTL: CXOL_NPVAC - Also known as CTX. Protein inferred from homology: Swiss-Prot protein existence level 3. From Autographa californica nuclear polyhedrosis virus (AcMNPV).
   8788..9240    -  CDS            Y004_NPVAC: Protein predicted: Swiss-Prot protein existence level 4. From Autographa californica nuclear polyhedrosis virus (AcMNPV).
   9269..9595    +  CDS            Y005_NPVAC: Protein predicted: Swiss-Prot protein existence level 4. From Autographa californica nuclear polyhedrosis virus (AcMNPV).
   9579..10208   +  CDS            LEF-2: LEF2_NPVAC - Experimental evidence at protein level: Swiss-Prot protein existence level 1. Plays an essential role in viral DNA replication. Does not seem to participate in the initiation step but is rather important for the amplification of DNA. Also required for expression from the vp39 and polh promoters. From Autographa californica nuclear polyhedrosis virus (AcMNPV).
  10087..10914   +  misc_recomb    baculovirus recombination region (lef2/ORF603): contains ORF603 and part of lef2
  10918..11009   +  promoter       polyhedrin promoter: polh from Autographa californica; promoter for the baculovirus polyhedrin gene
  11052..11105   +  promoter       gp64 promoter (fragment): Autographa californica gp64; promoter for the baculovirus gp64 glycoprotein gene
  11106..11165   +  sig_peptide    GP64 signal sequence: signal sequence from the baculovirus envelope glycoprotein GP64; Autographa californica gp64
  11181..11204   +  CDS            8xHis: 8xHis affinity tag
