[The description below was written by a language model from this plasmid's Addgene catalogue record and pLannotate feature annotations shown in this document.]
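Description:
pAcGP67B MBP-tagged human Norrin (31–133) is a baculovirus transfer plasmid built on the pAcGP67B backbone for secreted protein production in insect cells; the record names Hi5 cells as the expression host. In E. coli it is maintained through a high-copy ColE1/pUC-type origin and selected with ampicillin via the β-lactamase gene. The annotation also picks up small remnants of lac, rop and bom sequences from the bacterial backbone.

The expression cassette spans the numbering origin of the circular 11.2 kb sequence. A polyhedrin promoter, which is strongly active very late in baculovirus infection, drives an open reading frame that begins with the GP64 (gp67) signal sequence. This directs the product into the secretory pathway. It is followed by an 8xHis affinity tag, E. coli maltose-binding protein lacking its own signal peptide, and a fragment of human NDP (Norrin) that the record gives as residues 31–133. Downstream lie a polyhedrin coding fragment and the polyhedrin 3' UTR.

The cassette is flanked by stretches of AcMNPV genomic sequence. On one side is the lef2/ORF603 recombination region along with several neighbouring viral ORFs, and on the other are fragments of viral genes including PK1. Flanks of this kind normally mediate homologous recombination with baculoviral DNA in co-transfected insect cells, generating the recombinant virus used for expression.

Norrin is a ligand of Frizzled-4 that activates canonical β-catenin signalling and is important in retinal vascularization. The His tag offers an affinity handle, and MBP can serve for purification and often improves solubility. The associated publication concerns the structural basis of the Norrin–Frizzled 4 interaction, which indicates use in producing recombinant protein for structural and biochemical studies.
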