Addgene plasmid #132625: pAcGP67B MBP-tagged human Norrin ( 31–133)
Purpose: expresses MBP-tagged human Norrin ( 31–133) in Hi5 insect cell
Depositing lab: Wenqing Xu. Depositing organization: University of Washington. Publication: Structural basis of the Norrin-Frizzled 4 interaction. Shen G, Ke J, Wang Z, Cheng Z, Gu X, Wei Y, Melcher K, Xu HE, Xu W. Cell Res. 2015 Sep;25(9):1078-81. doi: 10.1038/cr.2015.92. Epub 2015 Jul 31. PubMed 26227961.
Backbone
  Vector backbone: pAcGP67B
  Vector type: Insect Expression
Growth in bacteria
  Bacterial resistance: Ampicillin, 100 μg/mL
  Growth temperature: 37°C
  Growth strain: DH5alpha
  Copy number: Unknown
Gene/Insert
  Gene/Insert name: MBP-Norrin ( 31–133)
  Species: H. sapiens (human)
Terms and licenses: Academic/Nonprofit Terms; Industry Terms: Not Available to Industry
How to cite: pAcGP67B MBP-tagged human Norrin ( 31–133) was a gift from Wenqing Xu (Addgene plasmid # 132625 ; http://n2t.net/addgene:132625 ; RRID:Addgene_132625)
